Addgene plasmid #84560: pEF-HA-TSAd-d239-74
Purpose: mammalian expression of TSAd-d239-74
Depositing lab: Anne Spurkland. Depositing organization: University of Oslo. Publication: T cell specific adapter protein (TSAd) interacts with Tec kinase ITK to promote CXCL12 induced migration of human and murine T cells. Berge T, Sundvold-Gjerstad V, Granum S, Andersen TC, Holthe GB, Claesson-Welsh L, Andreotti AH, Inngjerdingen M, Spurkland A. PLoS One. 2010 Mar 18;5(3):e9761. doi: 10.1371/journal.pone.0009761. PubMed 20305788.
Backbone
  Vector backbone: pEF HA (pEF BOS derivative)
  Total vector size (bp): 6868
  Vector type: Mammalian Expression
Growth in bacteria
  Bacterial resistance: Ampicillin, 100 μg/mL
  Growth temperature: 37°C
  Growth strain: DH5alpha
  Copy number: Unknown
Gene/Insert
  Gene/Insert name: TSAd (alt name: TSAd-d239-74)
  Species: H. sapiens (human)
  Insert size (bp): 1212
  Mutation: deletion of aa 239-274
  Entrez Gene: SH2D2A (a.k.a. F2771, SCAP, TSAD, VRAP)
  Promoter: EF1a
  Tag / fusion protein: HA (N terminal on backbone)
  Cloning method: Unknown
  Sequencing primers: 5′ EF1a-F
Terms and licenses: Academic/Nonprofit Terms; Industry Terms: Not Available to Industry
How to cite: pEF-HA-TSAd-d239-74 was a gift from Anne Spurkland (Addgene plasmid # 84560 ; http://n2t.net/addgene:84560 ; RRID:Addgene_84560)
