[The description below was written by a language model from this plasmid's Addgene catalogue record.]
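Description:
pEF-HA-TSAd-d239-74 is a mammalian expression plasmid built on pEF HA, a derivative of the pEF-BOS vector, with a recorded total size of about 6.9 kb. It is propagated in E. coli under ampicillin selection. The record does not state the copy number, the bacterial origin of replication, or any marker for selection in mammalian cells, and no feature table is available to confirm other backbone elements.

The payload is a roughly 1.2 kb human insert encoding T cell specific adapter protein (TSAd, the product of the SH2D2A gene) carrying an internal deletion of amino acids 239–274. Expression is driven by the EF1a promoter, a strong constitutive promoter that works well in many mammalian cell types, including lymphoid cells. The backbone supplies an N-terminal HA epitope tag, so the mutant protein can be detected or immunoprecipitated with anti-HA antibodies and distinguished from endogenous TSAd.

The stated purpose is simply mammalian expression of this deletion mutant. The associated publication concerns the interaction of TSAd with the Tec-family kinase ITK and its role in CXCL12-induced migration of human and murine T cells. This suggests the construct serves as one of a set of mutants for mapping which regions of TSAd are needed for such interactions or functions, typically by comparison with HA-tagged wild-type protein. The record does not describe the function of the deleted 239–274 segment, and the cloning method used to make the construct is listed as unknown.
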