>Addgene plasmid #84560 | pEF-HA-TSAd-d239-74 | addgene partial sequence | sequence record 164124 | EF1a-F 5'-TCAAGCCTCAGACAGTGGTTC-3'
TTATGTATCCTTACGACGTTCCAGACTATGCAGCTAGCGAATTCCCCCTGGCCCAGATATGTCCCCAAGG
GAGTCACGAAGCCCCCATCCCAACCTTCAGCACCTTCCAGATCACAGACATGACCCGCAGGAGCTGCCAG
AACCTGGGCTACACTGCGGCATCTCCCCAGGCCCCGGAGGCTGCCTCCAGCACAGGGAATGCTGAGAGGG
CAGAGGAGGTGCCTGGAGAAGGAAGCCTGTTCCTGCAGGCTGAGACCCGGGCTTGGTTCCAGAAGACCCA
GGCCCACTGGCTCCTGCAGCACGGGGCAGCCCCTGCCTGGTTCCATGGCTTCATCACCCGGAGGGAGGCA
GAGAGGCTGCTGGAGCCCAAGCCTCAGGGGTGCTACTTGGTGCGGTTCAGCGAGAGCGCGGTGACCTTCG
TGCTGACTTACAGGAGCCGGACTTGCTGCCGCCACTTCCTGCTGGCCCAGCTCAGGGACGGGCGCCACGT
GGTGCTGGGCGAGGACAGCGCCCACGCGCGGCTGCAGGACCTGCTGCTGCACTACACCGCGCACCCGCTC
AGCCCCTACGGGGAGACGCTCACCGAGCCCCTCGCCCGACAGACTCCTGAGCCTGCAGGACTTTCCCTGA
GGACCGAAGAATCAAACTTTGGAAGCAAAAGCCAGGACCCAAACCCCCAGTACAGCCCAATCATCAAACA
GGGGCAAGCCCCAGTCCCGATGCAGAAAGAGGGGGCCGGGGAGAAGGAGCCCTCCAATCCTATCTACAAT
GAGCCTGATGAACCCATAGCTTTCTATGCCATGGGCCGGGGCAGCCCTGGGGAAGCCCCCAGCAACATCT
ATGTGGAAGTGGAAGATGAGGGCCTACCCGCCACCCTTGGGCACCCTGTCCTACGGAAGAGCTGGTCCAG
GCCTGTCCC
