>Addgene plasmid #84560 | pEF-HA-TSAd-d239-74 | addgene partial sequence | sequence record 164126 | SH2D2A-F 5'-CCCAATCATCAAACAGGGGC-3'
GGGGGCCGGGGAGAAGGAGCCCTCCAATCCTATCTACAATGAGCCTGATGAACCCATAGCTTTCTATGCC
ATGGGCCGGGGCAGCCCTGGGGAAGCCCCCAGCAACATCTATGTGGAAGTGGAAGATGAGGGCCTACCCG
CCACCCTTGGGCACCCTGTCCTACGGAAGAGCTGGTCCAGGCCTGTCCCAGGAGGCCAGAATACAGGTGG
CTCCCAGCTGCATTCTGAGAACTCTGTGATTGGGCAAGGCCCTCCCCTGCCCCACCAGCCCCCACCCGCC
TGGAGACACACCCTCCCCCACAATCTTTCTAGACAGGTGCTTCAGGACAGAGGACAGGCATGGCTTCCCC
TTGGGCCTCCTCAGTAGGCGGTCTGGCCTGACCCCCAACAAAGAAGCCTGGAGGTCAGAGAAGCAAATGC
GGAGCCTGCTCCCTCCTAAGAAGATCCCAAGAATCCAATGGCTCAGTCCTTGGTGATTTAAGACAGCAAA
GAAGCGTGCAAGGAGGGCCCTGTTAGCTCCCACTGTCCTGGTTTCTCCTCCCGGAATCGGATCCCCGGGT
ACCGAGCTCGAATTCATCGATCATATGTGAGCGGCCGCTAGACTAGTCTAGAGAAAAAACCTCCCACACC
TCCCCCTGAACCTGAAACATAAAATGAATGCAATTGTTGTTGTTAACTTGTTTATTGCAGCTTATAATGG
TTACAAATAAAGCAATAGCATCACAAATTTCACAAATAAAGCATTTTTTTCA
