>Addgene plasmid #84560 | pEF-HA-TSAd-d239-74 | addgene partial sequence | sequence record 164128 | Insert sequence
TGTCGTGAGGAATTATGTATCCTTACGACGTTCCAGACTATGCAGCTAGCGAATTCCCCCTGGCCCAGAT
ATGTCCCCAAGGGAGTCACGAAGCCCCCATCCCAACCTTCAGCACCTTCCAGATCACAGACATGACCCGC
AGGAGCTGCCAGAACCTGGGCTACACTGCGGCATCTCCCCAGGCCCCGGAGGCTGCCTCCAGCACAGGGA
ATGCTGAGAGGGCAGAGGAGGTGCCTGGAGAAGGAAGCCTGTTCCTGCAGGCTGAGACCCGGGCTTGGTT
CCAGAAGACCCAGGCCCACTGGCTCCTGCAGCACGGGGCAGCCCCTGCCTGGTTCCATGGCTTCATCACC
CGGAGGGAGGCAGAGAGGCTGCTGGAGCCCAAGCCTCAGGGGTGCTACTTGGTGCGGTTCAGCGAGAGCG
CGGTGACCTTCGTGCTGACTTACAGGAGCCGGACTTGCTGCCGCCACTTCCTGCTGGCCCAGCTCAGGGA
CGGGCGCCACGTGGTGCTGGGCGAGGACAGCGCCCACGCGCGGCTGCAGGACCTGCTGCTGCACTACACC
GCGCACCCGCTCAGCCCCTACGGGGAGACGCTCACCGAGCCCCTCGCCCGACAGACTCCTGAGCCTGCAG
GACTTTCCCTGAGGACCGAAGAATCAAACTTTGGAAGCAAAAGCCAGGACCCAAACCCCCAGTACAGCCC
AATCATCAAACAGGGGCAAGCCCCAGTCCCGATGCAGAAAGAGGGGGCCGGGGAGAAGGAGCCCTCCAAT
CCTATCTACAATGAGCCTGATGAACCCATAGCTTTCTATGCCATGGGCCGGGGCAGCCCTGGGGAAGCCC
CCAGCAACATCTATGTGGAAGTGGAAGATGAGGGCCTACCCGCCACCCTTGGGCACCCTGTCCTACGGAA
GAGCTGGTCCAGGCCTGTCCCAGGAGGCCAGAATACAGGTGGCTCCCAGCTGCATTCTGAGAACTCTGTG
ATTGGGCAAGGCCCTCCCCTGCCCCACCAGCCCCCACCCGCCTGGAGACACACCCTCCCCCACAATCTTT
CTAGACAGGTGCTTCAGGACAGAGGACAGGCATGGCTTCCCCTTGGGCCTCCTCAGTAG
